LOCUS       Exported 9050 bp ds-DNA circular SYN 12-MAY-2021
DEFINITION  Lentivirus vector for bi-cistronic expression of iRFP720 and firefly
            luciferase from EF1a promoter.
ACCESSION   .
VERSION     .
KEYWORDS    pHIV-iRFP720-E2A-Luc
SOURCE      synthetic DNA construct
  ORGANISM  synthetic DNA construct
REFERENCE   1 (bases 1 to 9050)
  AUTHORS   Comenge J, Sharkey J, Fragueiro O, Wilm B, Brust M, Murray P, Levy
            R, Plagge A
  TITLE     Multimodal cell tracking from systemic administration to tumour
            growth by combining gold nanorods and reporter genes.
  JOURNAL   Elife. 2018 Jun 27;7. pii: 33140. doi: 10.7554/eLife.33140.
  PUBMED    29949503
REFERENCE   2 (bases 1 to 9050)
  AUTHORS   .
  TITLE     Direct Submission
  JOURNAL   Exported May 12, 2021 from SnapGene Server 1.1.58
            http://www.snapgene.com
FEATURES             Location/Qualifiers
     source          1..9050
                     /organism="synthetic DNA construct"
                     /mol_type="other DNA"
     primer_bind     414..433
                     /label=Amp-R
                     /note="Ampicillin resistance gene, reverse primer"
     promoter        complement(652..756)
                     /gene="bla"
                     /label=AmpR promoter
     primer_bind     complement(831..850)
                     /label=pRS-marker
                     /note="pRS vectors, use to sequence yeast selectable
                     marker"
     enhancer        1022..1401
                     /label=CMV enhancer
                     /note="human cytomegalovirus immediate early enhancer"
     promoter        1403..1601
                     /label=CMV promoter
                     /note="human cytomegalovirus (CMV) immediate early
                     promoter"
     primer_bind     1556..1576
                     /label=CMV-F
                     /note="Human CMV immediate early promoter, forward primer"
     LTR             1619..1799
                     /label=5' LTR (truncated)
                     /note="truncated 5' long terminal repeat (LTR) from HIV-1"
     misc_feature    1846..1971
                     /label=HIV-1 Psi
                     /note="packaging signal of human immunodeficiency virus
                     type 1"
     misc_feature    2468..2701
                     /label=RRE
                     /note="The Rev response element (RRE) of HIV-1 allows for
                     Rev-dependent mRNA export from the nucleus to the
                     cytoplasm."
     CDS             2886..2930
                     /codon_start=1
                     /product="antigenic peptide corresponding to amino acids
                     655 to 669 of the HIV envelope protein gp41 (Lutje Hulsik
                     et al., 2013)"
                     /label=gp41 peptide
                     /note="recognized by the 2H10 single-chain llama nanobody"
                     /translation="KNEQELLELDKWASL"
     misc_feature    3228..3345
                     /label=cPPT/CTS
                     /note="central polypurine tract and central termination
                     sequence of HIV-1"
     promoter        3408..4586
                     /label=EF-1-alpha promoter
                     /note="strong constitutive promoter for human elongation
                     factor EF-1-alpha"
     intron          3639..4577
                     /label=EF-1-alpha intron A
                     /note="intron upstream of the start codon of human
                     EF-1-alpha"
     primer_bind     4534..4554
                     /label=EF1a-F
                     /note="Human elongation factor-1a promoter, forward primer"
     regulatory      4645..4654
                     /regulatory_class="other"
                     /note="vertebrate consensus sequence for strong initiation
                     of translation (Kozak, 1987)"
     CDS             4651..5598
                     /codon_start=1
                     /product="near-infrared fluorescent protein with an
                     emission peak at 720 nm, engineered from a bacterial
                     phytochrome (Shcherbakova and Verkhusha, 2013)"
                     /label=iRFP720
                     /note="derived from Rhodopseudomonas palustris RpBphP2"
                     /translation="MAEGSVARQPDLLTCDDEPIHIPGAIQPHGLLLALAADMTIVAGS
                     DNLPELTGLAIGALIGRSAADVFDSETHNRLTIALAEPGAAVGAPITVGFTMRKDAGFI
                     GSWHRHDQLIFLELEPPQRDVAEPQAFFRRTNSAIRRLQAAETLESACAAAAQEVRKIT
                     GFDRVMIYRFASDFSGSVIAEDRCAEVESKLGLHYPASFIPAQARRLYTINPVRIIPDI
                     NYRPVPVTPDLNPVTGRPIDLSFAILRSVSPNHLEFMRNIGMHGTMSISILRGERLWGL
                     IVCHHRTPYYVDLDGRQACELVAQVLAWQIGVMEE"
     CDS             5599..5658
                     /codon_start=1
                     /product="2A peptide from equine rhinitis A virus
                     polyprotein"
                     /label=E2A
                     /note="Eukaryotic ribosomes fail to insert a peptide bond
                     between the Gly and Pro residues, yielding separate
                     polypeptides."
                     /translation="QCTNYALLKLAGDVESNPGP"
     CDS             5659..7311
                     /codon_start=1
                     /product="firefly luciferase"
                     /label=luciferase
                     /note="synthetic luc2 version of the luciferase gene"
                     /translation="MEDAKNIKKGPAPFYPLEDGTAGEQLHKAMKRYALVPGTIAFTDA
                     HIEVDITYAEYFEMSVRLAEAMKRYGLNTNHRIVVCSENSLQFFMPVLGALFIGVAVAP
                     ANDIYNERELLNSMGISQPTVVFVSKKGLQKILNVQKKLPIIQKIIIMDSKTDYQGFQS
                     MYTFVTSHLPPGFNEYDFVPESFDRDKTIALIMNSSGSTGLPKGVALPHRTACVRFSHA
                     RDPIFGNQIIPDTAILSVVPFHHGFGMFTTLGYLICGFRVVLMYRFEEELFLRSLQDYK
                     IQSALLVPTLFSFFAKSTLIDKYDLSNLHEIASGGAPLSKEVGEAVAKRFHLPGIRQGY
                     GLTETTSAILITPEGDDKPGAVGKVVPFFEAKVVDLDTGKTLGVNQRGELCVRGPMIMS
                     GYVNNPEATNALIDKDGWLHSGDIAYWDEDEHFFIVDRLKSLIKYKGYQVAPAELESIL
                     LQHPNIFDAGVAGLPDDDAGELPAAVVVLEHGKTMTEKEIVDYVASQVTTAKKLRGGVV
                     FVDEVPKGLTGKLDARKIREILIKAKKGGKIAV"
     primer_bind     complement(7314..7330)
                     /label=KS primer
                     /note="common sequencing primer, one of multiple similar
                     variants"
     primer_bind     complement(7315..7331)
                     /label=pBluescriptKS
                     /note="For pBluescript vector"
     LTR             7840..8020
                     /label=5' LTR (truncated)
                     /note="truncated 5' long terminal repeat (LTR) from HIV-1"
     rep_origin      complement(8082..8670)
                     /direction=LEFT
                     /label=ori
                     /note="high-copy-number ColE1/pMB1/pBR322/pUC origin of
                     replication"
     primer_bind     complement(8162..8181)
                     /label=pBR322ori-F
                     /note="pBR322 origin, forward primer"
     CDS             complement(8841..651)
                     /codon_start=1
                     /gene="bla"
                     /product="beta-lactamase"
                     /label=AmpR
                     /note="confers resistance to ampicillin, carbenicillin, and
                     related antibiotics"
                     /translation="MSIQHFRVALIPFFAAFCLPVFAHPETLVKVKDAEDQLGARVGYI
                     ELDLNSGKILESFRPEERFPMMSTFKVLLCGAVLSRIDAGQEQLGRRIHYSQNDLVEYS
                     PVTEKHLTDGMTVRELCSAAITMSDNTAANLLLTTIGGPKELTAFLHNMGDHVTRLDRW
                     EPELNEAIPNDERDTTMPVAMATTLRKLLTGELLTLASRQQLIDWMEADKVAGPLLRSA
                     LPAGWFIADKSGAGERGSRGIIAALGPDGKPSRIVVIYTTGSQATMDERNRQIAEIGAS
                     LIKHW"
ORIGIN
        1 tggtcctgca actttatccg cctccatcca gtctattaat tgttgccggg aagctagagt
       61 aagtagttcg ccagttaata gtttgcgcaa cgttgttgcc attgctacag gcatcgtggt
      121 gtcacgctcg tcgtttggta tggcttcatt cagctccggt tcccaacgat caaggcgagt
      181 tacatgatcc cccatgttgt gcaaaaaagc ggttagctcc ttcggtcctc cgatcgttgt
      241 cagaagtaag ttggccgcag tgttatcact catggttatg gcagcactgc ataattctct
      301 tactgtcatg ccatccgtaa gatgcttttc tgtgactggt gagtactcaa ccaagtcatt
      361 ctgagaatag tgtatgcggc gaccgagttg ctcttgcccg gcgtcaatac gggataatac
      421 cgcgccacat agcagaactt taaaagtgct catcattgga aaacgttctt cggggcgaaa
      481 actctcaagg atcttaccgc tgttgagatc cagttcgatg taacccactc gtgcacccaa
      541 ctgatcttca gcatctttta ctttcaccag cgtttctggg tgagcaaaaa caggaaggca
      601 aaatgccgca aaaaagggaa taagggcgac acggaaatgt tgaatactca tactcttcct
      661 ttttcaatat tattgaagca tttatcaggg ttattgtctc atgagcggat acatatttga
      721 atgtatttag aaaaataaac aaataggggt tccgcgcaca tttccccgaa aagtgccacc
      781 tgacgtcgac ggatcgggag atctcccgat cccctatggt gcactctcag tacaatctgc
      841 tctgatgccg catagttaag ccagtatctg ctccctgctt gtgtgttgga ggtcgctgag
      901 tagtgcgcga gcaaaattta agctacaaca aggcaaggct tgaccgacaa ttgcatgaag
      961 aatctgctta gggttaggcg ttttgcgctg cttcgcgatg tacgggccag atatacgcgt
     1021 tgacattgat tattgactag ttattaatag taatcaatta cggggtcatt agttcatagc
     1081 ccatatatgg agttccgcgt tacataactt acggtaaatg gcccgcctgg ctgaccgccc
     1141 aacgaccccc gcccattgac gtcaataatg acgtatgttc ccatagtaac gccaataggg
     1201 actttccatt gacgtcaatg ggtggagtat ttacggtaaa ctgcccactt ggcagtacat
     1261 caagtgtatc atatgccaag tacgccccct attgacgtca atgacggtaa atggcccgcc
     1321 tggcattatg cccagtacat gaccttatgg gactttccta cttggcagta catctacgta
     1381 ttagtcatcg ctattaccat ggtgatgcgg ttttggcagt acatcaatgg gcgtggatag
     1441 cggtttgact cacggggatt tccaagtctc caccccattg acgtcaatgg gagtttgttt
     1501 tggcaccaaa atcaacggga ctttccaaaa tgtcgtaaca actccgcccc attgacgcaa
     1561 atgggcggta ggcgtgtacg gtgggaggtc tatataagca gcgcgttttg cctgtactgg
     1621 gtctctctgg ttagaccaga tctgagcctg ggagctctct ggctaactag ggaacccact
     1681 gcttaagcct caataaagct tgccttgagt gcttcaagta gtgtgtgccc gtctgttgtg
     1741 tgactctggt aactagagat ccctcagacc cttttagtca gtgtggaaaa tctctagcag
     1801 tggcgcccga acagggactt gaaagcgaaa gggaaaccag aggagctctc tcgacgcagg
     1861 actcggcttg ctgaagcgcg cacggcaaga ggcgaggggc ggcgactggt gagtacgcca
     1921 aaaattttga ctagcggagg ctagaaggag agagatgggt gcgagagcgt cagtattaag
     1981 cgggggagaa ttagatcgcg atgggaaaaa attcggttaa ggccaggggg aaagaaaaaa
     2041 tataaattaa aacatatagt atgggcaagc agggagctag aacgattcgc agttaatcct
     2101 ggcctgttag aaacatcaga aggctgtaga caaatactgg gacagctaca accatccctt
     2161 cagacaggat cagaagaact tagatcatta tataatacag tagcaaccct ctattgtgtg
     2221 catcaaagga tagagataaa agacaccaag gaagctttag acaagataga ggaagagcaa
     2281 aacaaaagta agaccaccgc acagcaagcg gccggccgct gatcttcaga cctggaggag
     2341 gagatatgag ggacaattgg agaagtgaat tatataaata taaagtagta aaaattgaac
     2401 cattaggagt agcacccacc aaggcaaaga gaagagtggt gcagagagaa aaaagagcag
     2461 tgggaatagg agctttgttc cttgggttct tgggagcagc aggaagcact atgggcgcag
     2521 cgtcaatgac gctgacggta caggccagac aattattgtc tggtatagtg cagcagcaga
     2581 acaatttgct gagggctatt gaggcgcaac agcatctgtt gcaactcaca gtctggggca
     2641 tcaagcagct ccaggcaaga atcctggctg tggaaagata cctaaaggat caacagctcc
     2701 tggggatttg gggttgctct ggaaaactca tttgcaccac tgctgtgcct tggaatgcta
     2761 gttggagtaa taaatctctg gaacagattt ggaatcacac gacctggatg gagtgggaca
     2821 gagaaattaa caattacaca agcttaatac actccttaat tgaagaatcg caaaaccagc
     2881 aagaaaagaa tgaacaagaa ttattggaat tagataaatg ggcaagtttg tggaattggt
     2941 ttaacataac aaattggctg tggtatataa aattattcat aatgatagta ggaggcttgg
     3001 taggtttaag aatagttttt gctgtacttt ctatagtgaa tagagttagg cagggatatt
     3061 caccattatc gtttcagacc cacctcccaa ccccgagggg acccgacagg cccgaaggaa
     3121 tagaagaaga aggtggagag agagacagag acagatccat tcgattagtg aacggatcgg
     3181 cactgcgtgc gccaattctg cagacaaatg gcagtattca tccacaattt taaaagaaaa
     3241 ggggggattg gggggtacag tgcaggggaa agaatagtag acataatagc aacagacata
     3301 caaactaaag aattacaaaa acaaattaca aaaattcaaa attttcgggt ttattacagg
     3361 gacagcagag atccagtttg gttagtaccg ggcccgctct agcgtgaggc tccggtgccc
     3421 gtcagtgggc agagcgcaca tcgcccacag tccccgagaa gttgggggga ggggtcggca
     3481 attgaaccgg tgcctagaga aggtggcgcg gggtaaactg ggaaagtgat gtcgtgtact
     3541 ggctccgcct ttttcccgag ggtgggggag aaccgtatat aagtgcagta gtcgccgtga
     3601 acgttctttt tcgcaacggg tttgccgcca gaacacaggt aagtgccgtg tgtggttccc
     3661 gcgggcctgg cctctttacg ggttatggcc cttgcgtgcc ttgaattact tccacctggc
     3721 tgcagtacgt gattcttgat cccgagcttc gggttggaag tgggtgggag agttcgaggc
     3781 cttgcgctta aggagcccct tcgcctcgtg cttgagttga ggcctggcct gggcgctggg
     3841 gccgccgcgt gcgaatctgg tggcaccttc gcgcctgtct cgctgctttc gataagtctc
     3901 tagccattta aaatttttga tgacctgctg cgacgctttt tttctggcaa gatagtcttg
     3961 taaatgcggg ccaagatctg cacactggta tttcggtttt tggggccgcg ggcggcgacg
     4021 gggcccgtgc gtcccagcgc acatgttcgg cgaggcgggg cctgcgagcg cggccaccga
     4081 gaatcggacg ggggtagtct caagctggcc ggcctgctct ggtgcctggc ctcgcgccgc
     4141 cgtgtatcgc cccgccctgg gcggcaaggc tggcccggtc ggcaccagtt gcgtgagcgg
     4201 aaagatggcc gcttcccggc cctgctgcag ggagctcaaa atggaggacg cggcgctcgg
     4261 gagagcgggc gggtgagtca cccacacaaa ggaaaagggc ctttccgtcc tcagccgtcg
     4321 cttcatgtga ctccacggag taccgggcgc cgtccaggca cctcgattag ttctcgagct
     4381 tttggagtac gtcgtcttta ggttgggggg aggggtttta tgcgatggag tttccccaca
     4441 ctgagtgggt ggagactgaa gttaggccag cttggcactt gatgtaattc tccttggaat
     4501 ttgccctttt tgagtttgga tcttggttca ttctcaagcc tcagacagtg gttcaaagtt
     4561 tttttcttcc atttcaggtg tcgtgagcgg ccgctgaact gaattctgca gtcgacggta
     4621 ccgcgggccc gggatccacc ggtcgccacc atggcggaag gatccgtcgc caggcagcct
     4681 gacctcttga cctgcgacga tgagccgatc catatccccg gtgccatcca accgcatgga
     4741 ctgctgctcg ccctcgccgc cgacatgacg atcgttgccg gcagcgacaa ccttcccgaa
     4801 ctcaccggac tggcgatcgg cgccctgatc ggccgctctg cggccgatgt cttcgactcg
     4861 gagacgcaca accgtctgac gatcgccttg gccgagcccg gggcggccgt cggagcaccg
     4921 atcactgtcg gcttcacgat gcgaaaggac gcaggcttca tcggctcctg gcatcgccat
     4981 gatcagctca tcttcctcga gctcgagcct ccccagcggg acgtcgccga gccgcaggcg
     5041 ttcttccgcc gcaccaacag cgccatccgc cgcctgcagg ccgccgaaac cttggaaagc
     5101 gcctgcgccg ccgcggcgca agaggtgcgg aagattaccg gcttcgatcg ggtgatgatc
     5161 tatcgcttcg cctccgactt cagcgggtcc gtgatcgcag aggatcggtg cgccgaggtc
     5221 gagtcaaaac taggcctgca ctatcctgcc tcattcatcc cggcgcaggc ccgtcggctc
     5281 tataccatca acccggtacg gatcattccc gatatcaatt atcggccggt gccggtcacc
     5341 ccagacctca atccggtcac cgggcggccg attgatctta gcttcgccat cctgcgcagc
     5401 gtctcgccca accatctgga gttcatgcgc aacataggca tgcacggcac gatgtcgatc
     5461 tcgattttgc gcggcgagcg actgtgggga ttgatcgttt gccatcaccg aacgccgtac
     5521 tacgtcgatc tcgatggccg ccaagcctgc gagctagtcg cccaggttct ggcctggcag
     5581 atcggcgtga tggaagagca atgtacaaac tacgctttgt tgaaactcgc tggcgatgtt
     5641 gaaagtaacc ccggtcctat ggaagatgcc aaaaacatta agaagggccc agcgccattc
     5701 tacccactcg aagacgggac cgccggcgag cagctgcaca aagccatgaa gcgctacgcc
     5761 ctggtgcccg gcaccatcgc ctttaccgac gcacatatcg aggtggacat tacctacgcc
     5821 gagtacttcg agatgagcgt tcggctggca gaagctatga agcgctatgg gctgaataca
     5881 aaccatcgga tcgtggtgtg cagcgagaat agcttgcagt tcttcatgcc cgtgttgggt
     5941 gccctgttca tcggtgtggc tgtggcccca gctaacgaca tctacaacga gcgcgagctg
     6001 ctgaacagca tgggcatcag ccagcccacc gtcgtattcg tgagcaagaa agggctgcaa
     6061 aagatcctca acgtgcaaaa gaagctaccg atcatacaaa agatcatcat catggatagc
     6121 aagaccgact accagggctt ccaaagcatg tacaccttcg tgacttccca tttgccaccc
     6181 ggcttcaacg agtacgactt cgtgcccgag agcttcgacc gggacaaaac catcgccctg
     6241 atcatgaaca gtagtggcag taccggattg cccaagggcg tagccctacc gcaccgcacc
     6301 gcttgtgtcc gattcagtca tgcccgcgac cccatcttcg gcaaccagat catccccgac
     6361 accgctatcc tcagcgtggt gccatttcac cacggcttcg gcatgttcac cacgctgggc
     6421 tacttgatct gcggctttcg ggtcgtgctc atgtaccgct tcgaggagga gctattcttg
     6481 cgcagcttgc aagactataa gattcaatct gccctgctgg tgcccacact atttagcttc
     6541 ttcgctaaga gcactctcat cgacaagtac gacctaagca acttgcacga gatcgccagc
     6601 ggcggggcgc cgctcagcaa ggaggtaggt gaggccgtgg ccaaacgctt ccacctacca
     6661 ggcatccgcc agggctacgg cctgacagaa acaaccagcg ccattctgat cacccccgaa
     6721 ggggacgaca agcctggcgc agtaggcaag gtggtgccct tcttcgaggc taaggtggtg
     6781 gacttggaca ccggtaagac actgggtgtg aaccagcgcg gcgagctgtg cgtccgtggc
     6841 cccatgatca tgagcggcta cgttaacaac cccgaggcta caaacgctct catcgacaag
     6901 gacggctggc tgcacagcgg cgacatcgcc tactgggacg aggacgagca cttcttcatc
     6961 gtggaccggc tgaagagcct gatcaaatac aagggctacc aggtagcccc agccgaactg
     7021 gagagcatcc tgctgcaaca ccccaacatc ttcgacgccg gggtcgccgg cctgcccgac
     7081 gacgatgccg gcgagctgcc cgccgcagtc gtcgtgctgg aacacggtaa aaccatgacc
     7141 gagaaggaga tcgtggacta tgtggccagc caggttacaa ccgccaagaa gctgcgcggt
     7201 ggtgttgtgt tcgtggacga ggtgcctaaa ggactgaccg gcaagttgga cgcccgcaag
     7261 atccgcgaga ttctcattaa ggccaagaag ggcggcaaga tcgccgtgta aatcgatacc
     7321 gtcgacctcg atcgagacct agaaaaacat ggagcaatca caagtagcaa tacagcagct
     7381 accaatgctg attgtgcctg gctagaagca caagaggagg aggaggtggg ttttccagtc
     7441 acacctcagg tacctttaag accaatgact tacaaggcag ctgtagatct tagccacttt
     7501 ttaaaagaaa aggggggact ggaagggcta attcactccc aacgaagaca agatatcctt
     7561 gatctgtgga tctaccacac acaaggctac ttccctgatt ggcagaacta cacaccaggg
     7621 ccagggatca gatatccact gacctttgga tggtgctaca agctagtacc agttgagcaa
     7681 gagaaggtag aagaagccaa tgaaggagag aacacccgct tgttacaccc tgtgagcctg
     7741 catgggatgg atgacccgga gagagaagta ttagagtgga ggtttgacag ccgcctagca
     7801 tttcatcaca tggcccgaga gctgcatccg gactgtactg ggtctctctg gttagaccag
     7861 atctgagcct gggagctctc tggctaacta gggaacccac tgcttaagcc tcaataaagc
     7921 ttgccttgag tgcttcaagt agtgtgtgcc cgtctgttgt gtgactctgg taactagaga
     7981 tccctcagac ccttttagtc agtgtggaaa atctctagca gcatgtgagc aaaaggccag
     8041 caaaaggcca ggaaccgtaa aaaggccgcg ttgctggcgt ttttccatag gctccgcccc
     8101 cctgacgagc atcacaaaaa tcgacgctca agtcagaggt ggcgaaaccc gacaggacta
     8161 taaagatacc aggcgtttcc ccctggaagc tccctcgtgc gctctcctgt tccgaccctg
     8221 ccgcttaccg gatacctgtc cgcctttctc ccttcgggaa gcgtggcgct ttctcatagc
     8281 tcacgctgta ggtatctcag ttcggtgtag gtcgttcgct ccaagctggg ctgtgtgcac
     8341 gaaccccccg ttcagcccga ccgctgcgcc ttatccggta actatcgtct tgagtccaac
     8401 ccggtaagac acgacttatc gccactggca gcagccactg gtaacaggat tagcagagcg
     8461 aggtatgtag gcggtgctac agagttcttg aagtggtggc ctaactacgg ctacactaga
     8521 agaacagtat ttggtatctg cgctctgctg aagccagtta ccttcggaaa aagagttggt
     8581 agctcttgat ccggcaaaca aaccaccgct ggtagcggtg gtttttttgt ttgcaagcag
     8641 cagattacgc gcagaaaaaa aggatctcaa gaagatcctt tgatcttttc tacggggtct
     8701 gacgctcagt ggaacgaaaa ctcacgttaa gggattttgg tcatgagatt atcaaaaagg
     8761 atcttcacct agatcctttt aaattaaaaa tgaagtttta aatcaatcta aagtatatat
     8821 gagtaaactt ggtctgacag ttaccaatgc ttaatcagtg aggcacctat ctcagcgatc
     8881 tgtctatttc gttcatccat agttgcctga ctccccgtcg tgtagataac tacgatacgg
     8941 gagggcttac catctggccc cagtgctgca atgataccgc gagacccacg ctcaccggct
     9001 ccagatttat cagcaataaa ccagccagcc ggaagggccg agcgcagaag
//
